Addgene plasmid #65827: Punc-4::NGL-1::spGFP1-10
Purpose: For trans-synaptic labeling
Depositing lab: Cori Bargmann & Kang Shen. Depositing organization: Stanford University. Publication: GFP Reconstitution Across Synaptic Partners (GRASP) defines cell contacts and synapses in living nervous systems. Feinberg EH, Vanhoven MK, Bendesky A, Wang G, Fetter RD, Shen K, Bargmann CI. Neuron. 2008 Feb 7. 57(3):353-63. 10.1016/j.neuron.2007.11.030 PubMed 18255029.
Backbone
  Vector backbone: pSM
  Backbone manufacturer: C.Bargmann
  Backbone size w/o insert (bp): 3500
  Total vector size (bp): 9503
  Vector type: Worm Expression
Growth in bacteria
  Bacterial resistance: Ampicillin, 100 μg/mL
  Growth temperature: 37°C
  Growth strain: DH5alpha
  Copy number: High Copy
Gene/Insert
  Gene/Insert name: NLG-1 (alt name: NLG-1 cDNA)
  Species: C. elegans (nematode)
  Insert size (bp): 2469
  Entrez Gene: nlg-1 (a.k.a. CELE_C40C9.5)
  Promoter: Punc-4
  Tag / fusion protein: spGFP1-10 (N terminal on backbone)
  Cloning method: Restriction Enzyme; 5′ cloning site NheI (not destroyed); 3′ cloning site PmeI (not destroyed)
  Sequencing primers: 5′ GCCAAAGGACCCAAAGGTATG
Resource information
  A portion of this plasmid was derived from a plasmid made by: Miri K. VanHoven made it originally, named as MVC46
Terms and licenses: Academic/Nonprofit Terms; Industry Terms: Not Available to Industry
How to cite: Punc-4::NGL-1::spGFP1-10 was a gift from Cori Bargmann & Kang Shen (Addgene plasmid # 65827 ; http://n2t.net/addgene:65827 ; RRID:Addgene_65827)
