[The description below was written by a language model from this plasmid's Addgene catalogue record.]
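Description:
Punc-4::NGL-1::spGFP1-10 is a worm expression plasmid built on the pSM backbone (about 3.5 kb), giving a total construct of roughly 9.5 kb. It is maintained in E. coli as a high-copy plasmid under ampicillin selection. The record does not include a feature table, so the origin of replication, the 3′ UTR and other backbone elements are not itemised. The "NGL-1" in the plasmid name appears to be a transposition of NLG-1, which is how the insert is listed.

The payload is a roughly 2.5 kb cDNA of the C. elegans nlg-1 gene, which encodes neuroligin, a synaptically localised transmembrane adhesion protein. It was cloned between NheI and PmeI sites, both of which are retained. Expression is driven by the unc-4 promoter, which restricts the transgene to the subset of neurons in which unc-4 is active. The coding sequence is fused to spGFP1-10, the large non-fluorescent fragment of split GFP comprising the first ten beta strands; the record lists this tag as N-terminal and supplied by the backbone.

The stated purpose is trans-synaptic labelling by GFP Reconstitution Across Synaptic Partners (GRASP). In this approach, the spGFP1-10 fusion is expressed in one neuron class and a complementary spGFP11 fusion is expressed from a separate construct in a candidate partner cell. Neither fragment fluoresces alone, but where the two membranes are closely apposed the fragments assemble into functional GFP. Tethering the fragment to neuroligin concentrates the signal at synapses, allowing specific connections to be visualised in living animals.
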