>Addgene plasmid #65827 | Punc-4::NGL-1::spGFP1-10 | addgene partial sequence | sequence record 122538 | PD49-83-R 5'-GAGCACAGGGAGAAAGAGCA-3'
TGGACTTAGAAGTCAGAGGCACGGGCGCGAGATGCTGAAAATTTAAATATTACTCGTTAGTTAGTAGAAC
TCAGTTTAAACTTACTCTGATGACAGCGGCCCCTATTATTTTTGACACCAGACAAGTTGGTAATGGTAGC
GACCGGCGCTCAGTTGGAATTCTTAGACCTGTATCTCTTCCAATGTCGGTGCTTGAGCAGCAGTCAAACG
GCTATTTTGAAGCGCAAGCGCGGCACGTCCGTGACGTGGACACGTTGGTGATATTCCCGCGGGTCGCATC
GAAGTTGAGTTCTTGTGCGATGCGGATAGTAAGGGTTCCTGTTCCTGAAATGAATGCCTCGGAAGCGTGC
CGTGAACCGTGGATCCGTTCCGAAGATGCGGCACCCGATGATCGAAAATGTCGTCGTGAACACCATTGAG
CGGTGGCGGAGGTGGTGGCATGAGGGATAACGGCGAGTTTAAGCTGTTGTATTGTTCCGCGCCGCCGCCA
TGGTTGGAGTTATAAGTCTGATACTGCAGTTGAAACTTCTTCTCGTTCCGCCGCTTCTTTCCCCATTCTC
TACGAACAGCAATTAATAGGCAAACGTTCATAATGAGGAATCCACAACCGATGAAAATAACGCCACCGAG
AGCTTTTCCAGTAAAACTTCCAGCGGCGGCCTTTTCACTTTCAGTTGTTGTTTGGAGAGTTGTGGGCGAT
TCACTTGGTTTGGGCTTTGTTGTAAGCTCTGGTGGTGGTGATGGGGGCATTGGTGGTGGCGGGAACGGAA
GATTCGCATATGAAGAAAAATGACGGGTTTTTCCAAAGTAAGAGTCTTTTCGGAAATGATCTGACAGCAA
ATGATGCTCTTCTCCAACAGGCTCTGTTTCCTTTCCATTCTTGTGCAATTGCGGGATAAAGTTATTCCAA
AATCCTACTTGAGCATTCCGATAGTAGTTTTTGACTCGAGGGCGATCAGTAATTTCCAAATAAGCTTCTC
TATTTGGTTGGTCAAATTGTGGCCAGGCTGTTGAATGAAACACGTCCCCCATTGGGAAGTTTTTGGACAT
TGGATTTGGCTTTGATGGATCTCCCGATTTTACAAAGTTTGATAC
