>Addgene plasmid #65827 | Punc-4::NGL-1::spGFP1-10 | addgene partial sequence | sequence record 122586 | M13-Rev 5'-CAGGAAACAGCTATGACC-3'
TGAGACCATGTTGATGGTAAATTATATTTGAAAACTTTTGAATAAAGTTGTATAATTGTTTTTATTCTTT
AACCTATTTATGAATGCTGTCCCGGAACTGGGATATAATTTCTAACTTGACACAATTATTCCACCTCTGT
CTTCAAGGCGACCTACACCTACCTCGCGTCTAGGTCCAACAGAAACACTGTTGAATGAAATCCTCGAATT
GCAACAATATAGGATGCTCAGGAGACTATAATTCAAAAAACCCAACCCAAATTAGCATAAGCTTCCCCAA
ATTGGAACAGTGAAATACTCAATCAATCACTCTGGCGGTTTTCTCCACAAAGAACACGAAATTGGAAAAA
GGAAAAGATTGATTTGTTTGAAGGCGTGAGGAAATCGAAAAAAAATTGTTTCAAAACAAATGAAATATTT
TAACGAATAAACCCAGGAATGCCACTTTTTGGTGCCCGCCTACAAAAAAGTCAACTGTTCTTAAACTCCT
ACATAGTTGCCCTCTCTAACGAATGTTGCTTTTTTTAAATTTTCATTGAATTTGATTATCGTCTGTATGC
GCCTACTCTATCAGTGGAAAACATGCCCATTTCCCACAAATTTACTCGTTTGGAGCTCAAAATGTTAAAT
GGGGCATCAGGGAATTGGCATCTCACAGAAAGTGGCGGATGAGTTATATGTAATAATAATGGTGGCTGAA
GTGGAAACCGCAAAAAAAGGATGTGTATTTGAGATTTTGCAACGGAATTTGAATCAGATACACAAAATGA
GAGAAATTTATAGATTCTTTAAAATCCACCTGAAGTCGGCAAATTTTTGAAAGGTCTGTTCGTTCAGTTT
TTCATAAGTTTTATGAATTTTGAT
