>Addgene plasmid #65827 | Punc-4::NGL-1::spGFP1-10 | addgene partial sequence | sequence record 123573 | EGFP-N 5'-CGTCGCCGTCCAGCTCGACCAG-3'
GCTCCTCGCCCTTGCTCACCATGGATCGTATCCTGGGCAGAAAAAGAAGGAGAAGAAGATAAATGCGTTC
CATGCTAGCCAAGGGTCCTCCTGAAAATGTTCTATGTTATGTTAGTATCATTCGAAACATACCTTTGGGT
CCTTTGGCCAATCCCGGGGATCCTCTAGAGGCGCGCCTTTCACTTTTTGGAAGAAGAAGATCCTCTAATG
GAATAGTAGCTTAATCCTGCTAGACTTCTACCACAAAAAAAAGAAAGAAGAACCCACTTCGGCTCCGCCT
TCTTCTCGAAACCAATGAGCCACCGGAAGGGGGGCGTGGCGATATTCCAGTGAAAAGAACAATTAACATA
TACTAATATGATGTGATTTCAACGTCCCATGGGGATGTAATTCTTGAAATGGGAAATAGGAGAATATGAG
AAAAGTTTTATTTTTCGTTGGCCGCATGAAAAAGTCGTTATCGTTTTGAATAATCTTTGGGCTCGGTCCC
CCCTCCATCCATAGTTATTAGGGGAATTGCGCAACTTGAATGAAAAGAGATGTGGGAGGATGTGCTTAGT
ATTATTTGTTATGTCAGATTCGAATATAGATATGGGTTATAAAAATGATGACCATTTGTTGAACTGCTTG
CAAAAATACAGAGTGGAAAAATTTGGACAAGAGTTATACGATTGTTTGCAGCGCTCAACATATTCTATGG
GTCTCGCTGGATCTCGCGACTCGTTACAGTATTTAAAGATTAAAAAAAAAAATTATGTGTGTTTCGGTAT
TAGGCACCCGCATAGGCTCAGGTCGCCTTGAAGGCAGGCTAAGGCCAAAAAACAAAGAAGGATAACATAT
GTATTTTAACTAAATTTTCAGAGAATTCAAATTTGATTTCTCGCCAATTTTTCTGAAGGTTGACTCTCGC
AATATTTATTTTGAAAATTCTAACTTTCAGTTTCACTTTTTTTTTCGGAAATAAGTTCAGAGCAAAAGCC
TTGTGGTTTTGCTTACTTT
